Addgene plasmid #107942: pCAG-enAsCas12a-HF1(E174R/N282A/S542R/K548R)-NLS(nuc)-3xHA (AAS1815)
Purpose: Mammalian expression plasmid for human codon optimized enAsCas12a-HF1 (enhanced high-fidelity AsCas12a) encoding E174R/N282A/S542R/K548R substitutions
Depositing lab: Keith Joung & Benjamin Kleinstiver. Depositing organization: Massachusetts General Hospital. Publication: Engineered CRISPR-Cas12a variants with increased activities and improved targeting ranges for gene, epigenetic and base editing. Kleinstiver BP, Sousa AA, Walton RT, Tak YE, Hsu JY, Clement K, Welch MM, Horng JE, Malagon-Lopez J, Scarfo I, Maus MV, Pinello L, Aryee MJ, Joung JK. Nat Biotechnol. 2019 Feb 11. pii: 10.1038/s41587-018-0011-0. doi: 10.1038/s41587-018-0011-0. PubMed 30742127.
Backbone
  Vector backbone: pCAG-CFP
  Backbone manufacturer: Connie Cepko lab (Addgene plasmid #11179)
  Vector type: Mammalian Expression
Growth in bacteria
  Bacterial resistance: Ampicillin, 100 μg/mL
  Growth temperature: 37°C
  Growth strain: DH5alpha
  Copy number: High Copy
Gene/Insert
  Gene/Insert name: human codon optimized enAsCas12a-HF1 (E174R/N282A/S542R/K548R) (alt names: AAS1815; enhanced, high-fidelity version of Cas12a from Acidaminococcus sp. BV3L6)
  Species: Acidaminococcus sp. BV3L6
  Mutation: E174R, S542R, K548R, and N282A
  Promoter: CAG
  Tag / fusion protein: NLS (nucleoplasmin) (C terminal on insert); 3x HA (C terminal on insert)
  Cloning method: Gibson Cloning
  Sequencing primers: 5′ pCAG-F (5'-GCAACGTGCTGGTTATTGTG-3'); 3′ Bglob-pA-R (5'-ttttggcagagggaaaaaga-3')
Terms and licenses: Academic/Nonprofit Terms; Industry Terms: Not Available to Industry
How to cite: pCAG-enAsCas12a-HF1(E174R/N282A/S542R/K548R)-NLS(nuc)-3xHA (AAS1815) was a gift from Keith Joung & Benjamin Kleinstiver (Addgene plasmid # 107942 ; http://n2t.net/addgene:107942 ; RRID:Addgene_107942)
