[The description below was written by a language model from this plasmid's Addgene catalogue record and pLannotate feature annotations shown in this document.]
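Description:
pCAG-enAsCas12a-HF1(E174R/N282A/S542R/K548R)-NLS(nuc)-3xHA (AAS1815) is a mammalian expression plasmid built on the pCAG-CFP backbone by Gibson cloning. It is propagated in E. coli from a high-copy ColE1/pUC-type origin with ampicillin selection through the β-lactamase gene (AmpR) and its own promoter. No mammalian selection marker is annotated, so the plasmid suits transient transfection. The backbone also carries an SV40 origin with a fragment of the SV40 promoter, an SV40 poly(A) signal, and remnants of lac promoter/operator and lacI sequence, none of which contribute to the payload.

The expression cassette is driven by the CAG promoter, made up of the CMV immediate-early enhancer, the chicken β-actin promoter and a chimeric chicken β-actin/rabbit β-globin intron, which gives strong constitutive expression in many mammalian cell types. It drives a human codon-optimized open reading frame for Cas12a (Cpf1) from Acidaminococcus sp. BV3L6. According to the record, the E174R, S542R and K548R substitutions together with N282A define the enhanced, high-fidelity enAsCas12a-HF1 variant. The nuclease is fused at its C terminus to a bipartite nucleoplasmin nuclear localization signal, which directs it to the nucleus, and to three tandem HA epitopes for detection. Transcripts terminate at a rabbit β-globin poly(A) signal; the short "HBB" hit just upstream is probably β-globin 3′ sequence rather than an expressed element.

No crRNA cassette is annotated, so the guide must be supplied separately. The associated work concerns Cas12a variants with increased activity and broader targeting range for genome editing. The two feature tables show the same layout but differ in length (9,176 versus 8,893 nt), with the longer assembly showing a fragmented β-actin promoter region.
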