Features (pLannotate 1.2.2; 25 found; start..end, strand, type, name):
      1..22      +  promoter       chicken β-actin promoter (fragment): No description available
    135..287     +  promoter       chicken β-actin promoter (fragment): contains a 21-bp deletion relative to the standard chicken β-actin promoter
    288..1304    +  intron         chimeric intron: chimera between introns from chicken β-actin and rabbit β-globin
   1353..1389    +  misc_feature   MCS (fragment): multiple cloning site
   1403..5323    +  CDS            AsCpf1: CRISPR-associated protein from Acidaminococcus sp. BV3L6 (Zetsche et al., 2015)
   5324..5371    +  CDS            nucleoplasmin NLS: bipartite nuclear localization signal from nucleoplasmin
   5378..5458    +  CDS            3xHA: three tandem HA epitope tags
   5471..5542    +  CDS            HBB (fragment): HBB_PONPY - Experimental evidence at transcript level: Swiss-Prot protein existence level 2. Involved in oxygen transport from the lung to the various peripheral tissues. From Pongo pygmaeus (Bornean orangutan).
   5613..5668    +  polyA_signal   β-globin poly(A) signal: rabbit β-globin polyadenylation signal (Gil and Proudfoot, 1987)
   6053..6069    -  protein_bind   lac operator: The lac repressor binds to the lac operator to inhibit transcription in E. coli. This inhibition can be relieved by adding lactose or isopropyl-β-D-thiogalactopyranoside (IPTG). lac repressor encoded by lacI
   6077..6107    -  promoter       lac promoter: promoter for the E. coli lac operon
   6122..6143    -  protein_bind   CAP binding site: CAP binding activates transcription in the presence of cAMP. E. coli catabolite activator protein
   6156..6195    -  CDS            lacI (fragment): lac repressor; lacI; The lac repressor binds to the lac operator to inhibit transcription in E. coli. This inhibition can be relieved by adding lactose or isopropyl-β-D-thiogalactopyranoside (IPTG).
   6202..6224    +  promoter       SV40 promoter (fragment): SV40 enhancer and early promoter
   6248..6383    +  rep_origin     SV40 ori: SV40 origin of replication
   6403..6537    +  polyA_signal   SV40 poly(A) signal: SV40 polyadenylation signal
   6539..6593    -  CDS            lacI (fragment): lac repressor; lacI; The lac repressor binds to the lac operator to inhibit transcription in E. coli. This inhibition can be relieved by adding lactose or isopropyl-β-D-thiogalactopyranoside (IPTG).
   6776..7364    -  rep_origin     ori: high-copy-number ColE1/pMB1/pBR322/pUC origin of replication
   7535..8395    -  CDS            AmpR: β-lactamase; bla; confers resistance to ampicillin, carbenicillin, and related antibiotics
   8396..8500    -  promoter       AmpR promoter: bla
   8531..8910    +  enhancer       CMV enhancer: human cytomegalovirus immediate early enhancer
   8912..9037    +  promoter       chicken β-actin promoter (fragment): contains a 21-bp deletion relative to the standard chicken β-actin promoter
   9045..9066    +  promoter       chicken β-actin promoter (fragment): No description available
   9103..9124    +  promoter       chicken β-actin promoter (fragment): No description available
   9153..9174    +  promoter       chicken β-actin promoter (fragment): No description available
>Addgene plasmid #107942 | pCAG-enAsCas12a-HF1(E174R/N282A/S542R/K548R)-NLS(nuc)-3xHA (AAS1815) | addgene full sequence | sequence record 259760 | Addgene NGS Result
GGGGGGGGGGGGGGGGGGGGGGGGGGGGGGGGGGGGGGGGGGGGGGGGGGGGGGGGGGGGGGGGGGGGGG
GGGGGGGGGGGGGGGGGGGGGGGGGGGGGGGGGGGGGGGGGGGGGGGGGGGGGGGGGGGGGSGCGCGGSG
GGGGGGGGGGGGGGGGGCGRGGGGSGGGGSGGGGCGAGGCGGAGAGGTGCGGCGGCAGCCAATCAGAGCG
GCGCGCTCCGAAAGTTTCCTTTTATGGCGAGGCGGCGGCGGCGGCGGCCCTATAAAAAGCGAAGCGCGCG
GCGGGCGGGAGTCGCTGCGCGCTGCCTTCGCCCCGTGCCCCGCTCCGCCGCCGCCTCGCGCCGCCCGCCC
CGGCTCTGACTGACCGCGTTACTCCCACAGGTGAGCGGGCGGGACGGCCCTTCTCCTCCGGGCTGTAATT
AGCGCTTGGTTTAATGACGGCTTGTTTCTTTTCTGTGGCTGCGTGAAAGCCTTGAGGGGCTCCGGGAGGG
CCCTTTGTGCGGGGGGAGCGGCTCGGGGGGTGCGTGCGTGTGTGTGTGCGTGGGGAGCGCCGCGTGCGGC
TCCGCGCTGCCCGGCGGCTGTGAGCGCTGCGGGCGCGGCGCGGGGCTTTGTGCGCTCCGCAGTGTGCGCG
AGGGGAGCGCGGCCGGGGGCGGTGCCCCGCGGTGCGGGGGGGGCTGCGAGGGGAACAAAGGCTGCGTGCG
GGGTGTGTGCGTGGGGGGGTGAGCAGGGGGTGTGGGCGCGTCGGTCGGGCTGCAACCCCCCCTGCACCCC
CCTCCCCGAGTTGCTGAGCACGGCCCGGCTTCGGGTGCGGGGCTCCGTACGGGGCGTGGCGCGGGGCTCG
CCGTGCCGGGCGGGGGGTGGCGGCAGGTGGGGGTGCCGGGCGGGGCGGGGCCGCCTCGGGCCGGGGAGGG
CTCGGGGGAGGGGCGCGGCGGCCCCCGGAGCGCCGGCGGCTGTCGAGGCGCGGCGAGCCGCAGCCATTGC
CTTTTATGGTAATCGTGCGAGAGGGCGCAGGGACTTCCTTTGTCCCAAATCTGTGCGGAGCCGAAATCTG
GGAGGCGCCGCCGCACCCCCTCTAGCGGGCGCGGGGCGAAGCGGTGCGGCGCCGGCAGGAAGGAAATGGG
CGGGGAGGGCCTTCGTGCGTCGCCGCGCCGCCGTCCCCTTCTCCCTCTCCAGCCTCGGGGCTGTCCGCGG
GGGGACGGCTGCCTTCGGGGGGGACGGGGCAGGGCGGGGTTCGGCTTCTGGCGTGTGACCGGCGGCTCTA
GAGCCTCTGCTAACCATGTTCATGCCTTCTTCTTTTTCCTACAGCTCCTGGGCAACGTGCTGGTTATTGT
GCTGTCTCATCATTTTGGCAAAGAATTCTGCAGTCGACGGTACCGCGGGCCCGGGATCCACCGGTCGCCA
CCATGACACAGTTCGAGGGCTTTACCAACCTGTATCAGGTGAGCAAGACACTGCGGTTTGAGCTGATCCC
ACAGGGCAAGACCCTGAAGCACATCCAGGAGCAGGGCTTCATCGAGGAGGACAAGGCCCGCAATGATCAC
TACAAGGAGCTGAAGCCCATCATCGATCGGATCTACAAGACCTATGCCGACCAGTGCCTGCAGCTGGTGC
AGCTGGATTGGGAGAACCTGAGCGCCGCCATCGACTCCTATAGAAAGGAGAAAACCGAGGAGACAAGGAA
CGCCCTGATCGAGGAGCAGGCCACATATCGCAATGCCATCCACGACTACTTCATCGGCCGGACAGACAAC
CTGACCGATGCCATCAATAAGAGACACGCCGAGATCTACAAGGGCCTGTTCAAGGCCGAGCTGTTTAATG
GCAAGGTGCTGAAGCAGCTGGGCACCGTGACCACAACCGAGCACGAGAACGCCCTGCTGCGGAGCTTCGA
CAAGTTTACAACCTACTTCTCCGGCTTTTATAGAAACAGGAAGAACGTGTTCAGCGCCGAGGATATCAGC
ACAGCCATCCCACACCGCATCGTGCAGGACAACTTCCCCAAGTTTAAGGAGAATTGTCACATCTTCACAC
GCCTGATCACCGCCGTGCCCAGCCTGCGGGAGCACTTTGAGAACGTGAAGAAGGCCATCGGCATCTTCGT
GAGCACCTCCATCGAGGAGGTGTTTTCCTTCCCTTTTTATAACCAGCTGCTGACACAGACCCAGATCGAC
CTGTATAACCAGCTGCTGGGAGGAATCTCTCGGGAGGCAGGCACCGAGAAGATCAAGGGCCTGAACGAGG
TGCTGGCCCTGGCCATCCAGAAGAATGATGAGACAGCCCACATCATCGCCTCCCTGCCACACAGATTCAT
CCCCCTGTTTAAGCAGATCCTGTCCGATAGGAACACCCTGTCTTTCATCCTGGAGGAGTTTAAGAGCGAC
GAGGAAGTGATCCAGTCCTTCTGCAAGTACAAGACACTGCTGAGAAACGAGAACGTGCTGGAGACAGCCG
AGGCCCTGTTTAACGAGCTGAACAGCATCGACCTGACACACATCTTCATCAGCCACAAGAAGCTGGAGAC
AATCAGCAGCGCCCTGTGCGACCACTGGGATACACTGAGGAATGCCCTGTATGAGCGGAGAATCTCCGAG
CTGACAGGCAAGATCACCAAGTCTGCCAAGGAGAAGGTGCAGCGCAGCCTGAAGCACGAGGATATCAACC
TGCAGGAGATCATCTCTGCCGCAGGCAAGGAGCTGAGCGAGGCCTTCAAGCAGAAAACCAGCGAGATCCT
GTCCCACGCACACGCCGCCCTGGATCAGCCACTGCCTACAACCCTGAAGAAGCAGGAGGAGAAGGAGATC
CTGAAGTCTCAGCTGGACAGCCTGCTGGGCCTGTACCACCTGCTGGACTGGTTTGCCGTGGATGAGTCCA
ACGAGGTGGACCCCGAGTTCTCTGCCCGGCTGACCGGCATCAAGCTGGAGATGGAGCCTTCTCTGAGCTT
CTACAACAAGGCCAGAAATTATGCCACCAAGAAGCCCTACTCCGTGGAGAAGTTCAAGCTGAACTTTCAG
ATGCCTACACTGGCCAGAGGCTGGGACGTGAATAGAGAGAAGAACAATGGCGCCATCCTGTTTGTGAAGA
ACGGCCTGTACTATCTGGGCATCATGCCAAAGCAGAAGGGCAGGTATAAGGCCCTGAGCTTCGAGCCCAC
AGAGAAAACCAGCGAGGGCTTTGATAAGATGTACTATGACTACTTCCCTGATGCCGCCAAGATGATCCCA
AAGTGCAGCACCCAGCTGAAGGCCGTGACAGCCCACTTTCAGACCCACACAACCCCCATCCTGCTGTCCA
ACAATTTCATCGAGCCTCTGGAGATCACAAAGGAGATCTACGACCTGAACAATCCTGAGAAGGAGCCAAA
GAAGTTTCAGACAGCCTACGCCAAGAAAACCGGCGACCAGAAGGGCTACAGAGAGGCCCTGTGCAAGTGG
ATCGACTTCACAAGGGATTTTCTGTCCAAGTATACCAAGACAACCTCTATCGATCTGTCTAGCCTGCGGC
CATCCTCTCAGTATAAGGACCTGGGCGAGTACTATGCCGAGCTGAATCCCCTGCTGTACCACATCAGCTT
CCAGAGAATCGCCGAGAAGGAGATCATGGATGCCGTGGAGACAGGCAAGCTGTACCTGTTCCAGATCTAT
AACAAGGACTTTGCCAAGGGCCACCACGGCAAGCCTAATCTGCACACACTGTATTGGACCGGCCTGTTTT
CTCCAGAGAACCTGGCCAAGACAAGCATCAAGCTGAATGGCCAGGCCGAGCTGTTCTACCGCCCTAAGTC
CAGGATGAAGAGGATGGCACACCGGCTGGGAGAGAAGATGCTGAACAAGAAGCTGAAGGATCAGAAAACC
CCAATCCCCGACACCCTGTACCAGGAGCTGTACGACTATGTGAATCACAGACTGTCCCACGACCTGTCTG
ATGAGGCCAGGGCCCTGCTGCCCAACGTGATCACCAAGGAGGTGTCTCACGAGATCATCAAGGATAGGCG
CTTTACCAGCGACAAGTTCTTTTTCCACGTGCCTATCACACTGAACTATCAGGCCGCCAATTCCCCATCT
AAGTTCAACCAGAGGGTGAATGCCTACCTGAAGGAGCACCCCGAGACACCTATCATCGGCATCGATCGGG
GCGAGAGAAACCTGATCTATATCACAGTGATCGACTCCACCGGCAAGATCCTGGAGCAGCGGAGCCTGAA
CACCATCCAGCAGTTTGATTACCAGAAGAAGCTGGACAACAGGGAGAAGGAGAGGGTGGCAGCAAGGCAG
GCCTGGTCTGTGGTGGGCACAATCAAGGATCTGAAGCAGGGCTATCTGAGCCAGGTCATCCACGAGATCG
TGGACCTGATGATCCACTACCAGGCCGTGGTGGTGCTGGAGAACCTGAATTTCGGCTTTAAGAGCAAGAG
GACCGGCATCGCCGAGAAGGCCGTGTACCAGCAGTTCGAGAAGATGCTGATCGATAAGCTGAATTGCCTG
GTGCTGAAGGACTATCCAGCAGAGAAAGTGGGAGGCGTGCTGAACCCATACCAGCTGACAGACCAGTTCA
CCTCCTTTGCCAAGATGGGCACCCAGTCTGGCTTCCTGTTTTACGTGCCTGCCCCATATACATCTAAGAT
CGATCCCCTGACCGGCTTCGTGGACCCCTTCGTGTGGAAAACCATCAAGAATCACGAGAGCCGCAAGCAC
TTCCTGGAGGGCTTCGACTTTCTGCACTACGACGTGAAAACCGGCGACTTCATCCTGCACTTTAAGATGA
ACAGAAATCTGTCCTTCCAGAGGGGCCTGCCCGGCTTTATGCCTGCATGGGATATCGTGTTCGAGAAGAA
CGAGACACAGTTTGACGCCAAGGGCACCCCTTTCATCGCCGGCAAGAGAATCGTGCCAGTGATCGAGAAT
CACAGATTCACCGGCAGATACCGGGACCTGTATCCTGCCAACGAGCTGATCGCCCTGCTGGAGGAGAAGG
GCATCGTGTTCAGGGATGGCTCCAACATCCTGCCAAAGCTGCTGGAGAATGACGATTCTCACGCCATCGA
CACCATGGTGGCCCTGATCCGCAGCGTGCTGCAGATGCGGAACTCCAATGCCGCCACAGGCGAGGACTAT
ATCAACAGCCCCGTGCGCGATCTGAATGGCGTGTGCTTCGACTCCCGGTTTCAGAACCCAGAGTGGCCCA
TGGACGCCGATGCCAATGGCGCCTACCACATCGCCCTGAAGGGCCAGCTGCTGCTGAATCACCTGAAGGA
GAGCAAGGATCTGAAGCTGCAGAACGGCATCTCCAATCAGGACTGGCTGGCCTACATCCAGGAGCTGCGC
AACAAAAGGCCGGCGGCCACGAAAAAGGCCGGCCAGGCAAAAAAGAAAAAGGGATCCTACCCATACGATG
TTCCAGATTACGCTTATCCCTACGACGTGCCTGATTATGCATACCCATATGATGTCCCCGACTATGCCTA
AAGCGGCCGCACTCCTCAGGTGCAGGCTGCCTATCAGAAGGTGGTGGCTGGTGTGGCCAATGCCCTGGCT
CACAAATACCACTGAGATCTTTTTCCCTCTGCCAAAAATTATGGGGACATCATGAAGCCCCTTGAGCATC
TGACTTCTGGCTAATAAAGGAAATTTATTTTCATTGCAATAGTGTGTTGGAATTTTTTGTGTCTCTCACT
CGGAAGGACATATGGGAGGGCAAATCATTTAAAACATCAGAATGAGTATTTGGTTTAGAGTTTGGCAACA
TATGCCCATATGCTGGCTGCCATGAACAAAGGTTGGCTATAAAGAGGTCATCAGTATATGAAACAGCCCC
CTGCTGTCCATTCCTTATTCCATAGAAAAGCCTTGACTTGAGGTTAGATTTTTTTTATATTTTGTTTTGT
GTTATTTTTTTCTTTAACATCCCTAAAATTTTCCTTACATGTTTTACTAGCCAGATTTTTCCTCCTCTCC
TGACTACTCCCAGTCATAGCTGTCCCTCTTCTCTTATGGAGATCCCTCGACCTGCAGCCCAAGCTTGGCG
TAATCATGGTCATAGCTGTTTCCTGTGTGAAATTGTTATCCGCTCACAATTCCACACAACATACGAGCCG
GAAGCATAAAGTGTAAAGCCTGGGGTGCCTAATGAGTGAGCTAACTCACATTAATTGCGTTGCGCTCACT
GCCCGCTTTCCAGTCGGGAAACCTGTCGTGCCAGCGGATCCGCATCTCAATTAGTCAGCAACCATAGTCC
CGCCCCTAACTCCGCCCATCCCGCCCCTAACTCCGCCCAGTTCCGCCCATTCTCCGCCCCATGGCTGACT
AATTTTTTTTATTTATGCAGAGGCCGAGGCCGCCTCGGCCTCTGAGCTATTCCAGAAGTAGTGAGGAGGC
TTTTTTGGAGGCCTAGGCTTTTGCAAAAAGCTAACTTGTTTATTGCAGCTTATAATGGTTACAAATAAAG
CAATAGCATCACAAATTTCACAAATAAAGCATTTTTTTCACTGCATTCTAGTTGTGGTTTGTCCAAACTC
ATCAATGTATCTTATCATGTCTGGATCCGCTGCATTAATGAATCGGCCAACGCGCGGGGAGAGGCGGTTT
GCGTATTGGGCGCTCTTCCGCTTCCTCGCTCACTGACTCGCTGCGCTCGGTCGTTCGGCTGCGGCGAGCG
GTATCAGCTCACTCAAAGGCGGTAATACGGTTATCCACAGAATCAGGGGATAACGCAGGAAAGAACATGT
GAGCAAAAGGCCAGCAAAAGGCCAGGAACCGTAAAAAGGCCGCGTTGCTGGCGTTTTTCCATAGGCTCCG
CCCCCCTGACGAGCATCACAAAAATCGACGCTCAAGTCAGAGGTGGCGAAACCCGACAGGACTATAAAGA
TACCAGGCGTTTCCCCCTGGAAGCTCCCTCGTGCGCTCTCCTGTTCCGACCCTGCCGCTTACCGGATACC
TGTCCGCCTTTCTCCCTTCGGGAAGCGTGGCGCTTTCTCATAGCTCACGCTGTAGGTATCTCAGTTCGGT
GTAGGTCGTTCGCTCCAAGCTGGGCTGTGTGCACGAACCCCCCGTTCAGCCCGACCGCTGCGCCTTATCC
GGTAACTATCGTCTTGAGTCCAACCCGGTAAGACACGACTTATCGCCACTGGCAGCAGCCACTGGTAACA
GGATTAGCAGAGCGAGGTATGTAGGCGGTGCTACAGAGTTCTTGAAGTGGTGGCCTAACTACGGCTACAC
TAGAAGAACAGTATTTGGTATCTGCGCTCTGCTGAAGCCAGTTACCTTCGGAAAAAGAGTTGGTAGCTCT
TGATCCGGCAAACAAACCACCGCTGGTAGCGGTGGTTTTTTTGTTTGCAAGCAGCAGATTACGCGCAGAA
AAAAAGGATCTCAAGAAGATCCTTTGATCTTTTCTACGGGGTCTGACGCTCAGTGGAACGAAAACTCACG
TTAAGGGATTTTGGTCATGAGATTATCAAAAAGGATCTTCACCTAGATCCTTTTAAATTAAAAATGAAGT
TTTAAATCAATCTAAAGTATATATGAGTAAACTTGGTCTGACAGTTACCAATGCTTAATCAGTGAGGCAC
CTATCTCAGCGATCTGTCTATTTCGTTCATCCATAGTTGCCTGACTCCCCGTCGTGTAGATAACTACGAT
ACGGGAGGGCTTACCATCTGGCCCCAGTGCTGCAATGATACCGCGAGACCCACGCTCACCGGCTCCAGAT
TTATCAGCAATAAACCAGCCAGCCGGAAGGGCCGAGCGCAGAAGTGGTCCTGCAACTTTATCCGCCTCCA
TCCAGTCTATTAATTGTTGCCGGGAAGCTAGAGTAAGTAGTTCGCCAGTTAATAGTTTGCGCAACGTTGT
TGCCATTGCTACAGGCATCGTGGTGTCACGCTCGTCGTTTGGTATGGCTTCATTCAGCTCCGGTTCCCAA
CGATCAAGGCGAGTTACATGATCCCCCATGTTGTGCAAAAAAGCGGTTAGCTCCTTCGGTCCTCCGATCG
TTGTCAGAAGTAAGTTGGCCGCAGTGTTATCACTCATGGTTATGGCAGCACTGCATAATTCTCTTACTGT
CATGCCATCCGTAAGATGCTTTTCTGTGACTGGTGAGTACTCAACCAAGTCATTCTGAGAATAGTGTATG
CGGCGACCGAGTTGCTCTTGCCCGGCGTCAATACGGGATAATACCGCGCCACATAGCAGAACTTTAAAAG
TGCTCATCATTGGAAAACGTTCTTCGGGGCGAAAACTCTCAAGGATCTTACCGCTGTTGAGATCCAGTTC
GATGTAACCCACTCGTGCACCCAACTGATCTTCAGCATCTTTTACTTTCACCAGCGTTTCTGGGTGAGCA
AAAACAGGAAGGCAAAATGCCGCAAAAAAGGGAATAAGGGCGACACGGAAATGTTGAATACTCATACTCT
TCCTTTTTCAATATTATTGAAGCATTTATCAGGGTTATTGTCTCATGAGCGGATACATATTTGAATGTAT
TTAGAAAAATAAACAAATAGGGGTTCCGCGCACATTTCCCCGAAAAGTGCCACCTGGGTCGACATTGATT
ATTGACTAGTTATTAATAGTAATCAATTACGGGGTCATTAGTTCATAGCCCATATATGGAGTTCCGCGTT
ACATAACTTACGGTAAATGGCCCGCCTGGCTGACCGCCCAACGACCCCCGCCCATTGACGTCAATAATGA
CGTATGTTCCCATAGTAACGCCAATAGGGACTTTCCATTGACGTCAATGGGTGGAGTATTTACGGTAAAC
TGCCCACTTGGCAGTACATCAAGTGTATCATATGCCAAGTACGCCCCCTATTGACGTCAATGACGGTAAA
TGGCCCGCCTGGCATTATGCCCAGTACATGACCTTATGGGACTTTCCTACTTGGCAGTACATCTACGTAT
TAGTCATCGCTATTACCATGGTCGAGGTGAGCCCCACGTTCTGCTTCACTCTCCCCATCTCCCCCCCCTC
CCCACCCCCAATTTTGTATTTATTTATTTTTTAATTATTTTGTGCAGCGATGGGGGCGGGGGGGGGGGGG
GGGSGGGCCCRGNCGGGGGGGGGGGGGGGGGGGGGGGGGGGGGGGGGGGGGGGGGGGGGGGGGGGGGGGG
GGGGGGGNGGGGGGGGGGGGGGGGGGGGGGGGGGGGGGGGGGGGGGGGGGGGGGGGGGGGGGGGGGGGGG
GGGGGG
