Features (pLannotate 1.2.2; 20 found; start..end, strand, type, name):
      5..384     +  enhancer       CMV enhancer: human cytomegalovirus immediate early enhancer
    387..662     +  promoter       chicken β-actin promoter: No description available
    663..1671    +  intron         chimeric intron: chimera between introns from chicken β-actin and rabbit β-globin
   1720..1756    +  misc_feature   MCS (fragment): multiple cloning site
   1770..5690    +  CDS            AsCpf1: CRISPR-associated protein from Acidaminococcus sp. BV3L6 (Zetsche et al., 2015)
   5691..5738    +  CDS            nucleoplasmin NLS: bipartite nuclear localization signal from nucleoplasmin
   5745..5825    +  CDS            3xHA: three tandem HA epitope tags
   5838..5909    +  CDS            HBB (fragment): HBB_PONPY - Experimental evidence at transcript level: Swiss-Prot protein existence level 2. Involved in oxygen transport from the lung to the various peripheral tissues. From Pongo pygmaeus (Bornean orangutan).
   5980..6035    +  polyA_signal   β-globin poly(A) signal: rabbit β-globin polyadenylation signal (Gil and Proudfoot, 1987)
   6420..6436    -  protein_bind   lac operator: The lac repressor binds to the lac operator to inhibit transcription in E. coli. This inhibition can be relieved by adding lactose or isopropyl-β-D-thiogalactopyranoside (IPTG). lac repressor encoded by lacI
   6444..6474    -  promoter       lac promoter: promoter for the E. coli lac operon
   6489..6510    -  protein_bind   CAP binding site: CAP binding activates transcription in the presence of cAMP. E. coli catabolite activator protein
   6523..6562    -  CDS            lacI (fragment): lac repressor; lacI; The lac repressor binds to the lac operator to inhibit transcription in E. coli. This inhibition can be relieved by adding lactose or isopropyl-β-D-thiogalactopyranoside (IPTG).
   6569..6591    +  promoter       SV40 promoter (fragment): SV40 enhancer and early promoter
   6615..6750    +  rep_origin     SV40 ori: SV40 origin of replication
   6770..6904    +  polyA_signal   SV40 poly(A) signal: SV40 polyadenylation signal
   6906..6960    -  CDS            lacI (fragment): lac repressor; lacI; The lac repressor binds to the lac operator to inhibit transcription in E. coli. This inhibition can be relieved by adding lactose or isopropyl-β-D-thiogalactopyranoside (IPTG).
   7143..7731    -  rep_origin     ori: high-copy-number ColE1/pMB1/pBR322/pUC origin of replication
   7902..8762    -  CDS            AmpR: β-lactamase; bla; confers resistance to ampicillin, carbenicillin, and related antibiotics
   8763..8867    -  promoter       AmpR promoter: bla
>Addgene plasmid #107942 | pCAG-enAsCas12a-HF1(E174R/N282A/S542R/K548R)-NLS(nuc)-3xHA (AAS1815) Sequencing Result | analyzer sequence | sequence record 207611
GGTCGACATTGATTATTGACTAGTTATTAATAGTAATCAATTACGGGGTCATTAGTTCATAGCCCATATA
TGGAGTTCCGCGTTACATAACTTACGGTAAATGGCCCGCCTGGCTGACCGCCCAACGACCCCCGCCCATT
GACGTCAATAATGACGTATGTTCCCATAGTAACGCCAATAGGGACTTTCCATTGACGTCAATGGGTGGAC
TATTTACGGTAAACTGCCCACTTGGCAGTACATCAAGTGTATCATATGCCAAGTACGCCCCCTATTGACG
TCAATGACGGTAAATGGCCCGCCTGGCATTATGCCCAGTACATGACCTTATGGGACTTTCCTACTTGGCA
GTACATCTACGTATTAGTCATCGCTATTACCATGGGTCGAGGTGAGCCCCACGTTCTGCTTCACTCTCCC
CATCTCCCCCCCCTCCCCACCCCCAATTTTGTATTTATTTATTTTTTAATTATTTTGTGCAGCGATGGGG
GCGGGGGGGGGGGGGGCGCGCGCCAGGCGGGGCGGGGCGGGGCGAGGGGCGGGGCGGGGCGAGGCGGAGA
GGTGCGGCGGCAGCCAATCAGAGCGGCGCGCTCCGAAAGTTTCCTTTTATGGCGAGGCGGCGGCGGCGGC
GGCCCTATAAAAAGCGAAGCGCGCGGCGGGCGGGAGTCGCTGCGTTGCCTTCGCCCCGTGCCCCGCTCCG
CGCCGCCTCGCGCCGCCCGCCCCGGCTCTGACTGACCGCGTTACTCCCACAGGTGAGCGGGCGGGACGGC
CCTTCTCCTCCGGGCTGTAATTAGCGCTTGGTTTAATGACGGCTCGTTTCTTTTCTGTGGCTGCGTGAAA
GCCTTAAAGGGCTCCGGGAGGGCCCTTTGTGCGGGGGGGAGCGGCTCGGGGGGTGCGTGCGTGTGTGTGT
GCGTGGGGAGCGCCGCGTGCGGCCCGCGCTGCCCGGCGGCTGTGAGCGCTGCGGGCGCGGCGCGGGGCTT
TGTGCGCTCCGCGTGTGCGCGAGGGGAGCGCGGCCGGGGGCGGTGCCCCGCGGTGCGGGGGGGCTGCGAG
GGGAACAAAGGCTGCGTGCGGGGTGTGTGCGTGGGGGGGTGAGCAGGGGGTGTGGGCGCGGCGGTCGGGC
TGTAACCCCCCCCTGCACCCCCCTCCCCGAGTTGCTGAGCACGGCCCGGCTTCGGGTGCGGGGCTCCGTG
CGGGGCGTGGCGCGGGGCTCGCCGTGCCGGGCGGGGGGTGGCGGCAGGTGGGGGTGCCGGGCGGGGCGGG
GCCGCCTCGGGCCGGGGAGGGCTCGGGGGAGGGGCGCGGCGGCCCCGGAGCGCCGGCGGCTGTCGAGGCG
CGGCGAGCCGCAGCCATTGCCTTTTATGGTAATCGTGCGAGAGGGCGCAGGGACTTCCTTTGTCCCAAAT
CTGGCGGAGCCGAAATCTGGGAGGCGCCGCCGCACCCCCTCTAGCGGGCGCGGGCGAAGCGGTGCGGCGC
CGGCAGGAAGGAAATGGGCGGGGAGGGCCTTCGTGCGTCGCCGCGCCGCCGTCCCCTTCTCCATCTCCAG
CCTCGGGGCTGCCGCAGGGGGACGGCTGCCTTCGGGGGGGACGGGGCAGGGCGGGGTTCGGCTTCTGGCG
TGTGACCGGCGGCTCTAGAGCCTCTGCTAACCATGTTCATGCCTTCTTCTTTTTCCTACAGCTCCTGGGC
AACGTGCTGGTTATTGTGCTGTCTCATCATTTTGGCAAAGAATTCTGCAGTCGACGGTACCGCGGGCCCG
GGATCCACCGGTCGCCACCATGACACAGTTCGAGGGCTTTACCAACCTGTATCAGGTGAGCAAGACACTG
CGGTTTGAGCTGATCCCACAGGGCAAGACCCTGAAGCACATCCAGGAGCAGGGCTTCATCGAGGAGGACA
AGGCCCGCAATGATCACTACAAGGAGCTGAAGCCCATCATCGATCGGATCTACAAGACCTATGCCGACCA
GTGCCTGCAGCTGGTGCAGCTGGATTGGGAGAACCTGAGCGCCGCCATCGACTCCTATAGAAAGGAGAAA
ACCGAGGAGACAAGGAACGCCCTGATCGAGGAGCAGGCCACATATCGCAATGCCATCCACGACTACTTCA
TCGGCCGGACAGACAACCTGACCGATGCCATCAATAAGAGACACGCCGAGATCTACAAGGGCCTGTTCAA
GGCCGAGCTGTTTAATGGCAAGGTGCTGAAGCAGCTGGGCACCGTGACCACAACCGAGCACGAGAACGCC
CTGCTGCGGAGCTTCGACAAGTTTACAACCTACTTCTCCGGCTTTTATAGAAACAGGAAGAACGTGTTCA
GCGCCGAGGATATCAGCACAGCCATCCCACACCGCATCGTGCAGGACAACTTCCCCAAGTTTAAGGAGAA
TTGTCACATCTTCACACGCCTGATCACCGCCGTGCCCAGCCTGCGGGAGCACTTTGAGAACGTGAAGAAG
GCCATCGGCATCTTCGTGAGCACCTCCATCGAGGAGGTGTTTTCCTTCCCTTTTTATAACCAGCTGCTGA
CACAGACCCAGATCGACCTGTATAACCAGCTGCTGGGAGGAATCTCTCGGGAGGCAGGCACCGAGAAGAT
CAAGGGCCTGAACGAGGTGCTGGCCCTGGCCATCCAGAAGAATGATGAGACAGCCCACATCATCGCCTCC
CTGCCACACAGATTCATCCCCCTGTTTAAGCAGATCCTGTCCGATAGGAACACCCTGTCTTTCATCCTGG
AGGAGTTTAAGAGCGACGAGGAAGTGATCCAGTCCTTCTGCAAGTACAAGACACTGCTGAGAAACGAGAA
CGTGCTGGAGACAGCCGAGGCCCTGTTTAACGAGCTGAACAGCATCGACCTGACACACATCTTCATCAGC
CACAAGAAGCTGGAGACAATCAGCAGCGCCCTGTGCGACCACTGGGATACACTGAGGAATGCCCTGTATG
AGCGGAGAATCTCCGAGCTGACAGGCAAGATCACCAAGTCTGCCAAGGAGAAGGTGCAGCGCAGCCTGAA
GCACGAGGATATCAACCTGCAGGAGATCATCTCTGCCGCAGGCAAGGAGCTGAGCGAGGCCTTCAAGCAG
AAAACCAGCGAGATCCTGTCCCACGCACACGCCGCCCTGGATCAGCCACTGCCTACAACCCTGAAGAAGC
AGGAGGAGAAGGAGATCCTGAAGTCTCAGCTGGACAGCCTGCTGGGCCTGTACCACCTGCTGGACTGGTT
TGCCGTGGATGAGTCCAACGAGGTGGACCCCGAGTTCTCTGCCCGGCTGACCGGCATCAAGCTGGAGATG
GAGCCTTCTCTGAGCTTCTACAACAAGGCCAGAAATTATGCCACCAAGAAGCCCTACTCCGTGGAGAAGT
TCAAGCTGAACTTTCAGATGCCTACACTGGCCAGAGGCTGGGACGTGAATAGAGAGAAGAACAATGGCGC
CATCCTGTTTGTGAAGAACGGCCTGTACTATCTGGGCATCATGCCAAAGCAGAAGGGCAGGTATAAGGCC
CTGAGCTTCGAGCCCACAGAGAAAACCAGCGAGGGCTTTGATAAGATGTACTATGACTACTTCCCTGATG
CCGCCAAGATGATCCCAAAGTGCAGCACCCAGCTGAAGGCCGTGACAGCCCACTTTCAGACCCACACAAC
CCCCATCCTGCTGTCCAACAATTTCATCGAGCCTCTGGAGATCACAAAGGAGATCTACGACCTGAACAAT
CCTGAGAAGGAGCCAAAGAAGTTTCAGACAGCCTACGCCAAGAAAACCGGCGACCAGAAGGGCTACAGAG
AGGCCCTGTGCAAGTGGATCGACTTCACAAGGGATTTTCTGTCCAAGTATACCAAGACAACCTCTATCGA
TCTGTCTAGCCTGCGGCCATCCTCTCAGTATAAGGACCTGGGCGAGTACTATGCCGAGCTGAATCCCCTG
CTGTACCACATCAGCTTCCAGAGAATCGCCGAGAAGGAGATCATGGATGCCGTGGAGACAGGCAAGCTGT
ACCTGTTCCAGATCTATAACAAGGACTTTGCCAAGGGCCACCACGGCAAGCCTAATCTGCACACACTGTA
TTGGACCGGCCTGTTTTCTCCAGAGAACCTGGCCAAGACAAGCATCAAGCTGAATGGCCAGGCCGAGCTG
TTCTACCGCCCTAAGTCCAGGATGAAGAGGATGGCACACCGGCTGGGAGAGAAGATGCTGAACAAGAAGC
TGAAGGATCAGAAAACCCCAATCCCCGACACCCTGTACCAGGAGCTGTACGACTATGTGAATCACAGACT
GTCCCACGACCTGTCTGATGAGGCCAGGGCCCTGCTGCCCAACGTGATCACCAAGGAGGTGTCTCACGAG
ATCATCAAGGATAGGCGCTTTACCAGCGACAAGTTCTTTTTCCACGTGCCTATCACACTGAACTATCAGG
CCGCCAATTCCCCATCTAAGTTCAACCAGAGGGTGAATGCCTACCTGAAGGAGCACCCCGAGACACCTAT
CATCGGCATCGATCGGGGCGAGAGAAACCTGATCTATATCACAGTGATCGACTCCACCGGCAAGATCCTG
GAGCAGCGGAGCCTGAACACCATCCAGCAGTTTGATTACCAGAAGAAGCTGGACAACAGGGAGAAGGAGA
GGGTGGCAGCAAGGCAGGCCTGGTCTGTGGTGGGCACAATCAAGGATCTGAAGCAGGGCTATCTGAGCCA
GGTCATCCACGAGATCGTGGACCTGATGATCCACTACCAGGCCGTGGTGGTGCTGGAGAACCTGAATTTC
GGCTTTAAGAGCAAGAGGACCGGCATCGCCGAGAAGGCCGTGTACCAGCAGTTCGAGAAGATGCTGATCG
ATAAGCTGAATTGCCTGGTGCTGAAGGACTATCCAGCAGAGAAAGTGGGAGGCGTGCTGAACCCATACCA
GCTGACAGACCAGTTCACCTCCTTTGCCAAGATGGGCACCCAGTCTGGCTTCCTGTTTTACGTGCCTGCC
CCATATACATCTAAGATCGATCCCCTGACCGGCTTCGTGGACCCCTTCGTGTGGAAAACCATCAAGAATC
ACGAGAGCCGCAAGCACTTCCTGGAGGGCTTCGACTTTCTGCACTACGACGTGAAAACCGGCGACTTCAT
CCTGCACTTTAAGATGAACAGAAATCTGTCCTTCCAGAGGGGCCTGCCCGGCTTTATGCCTGCATGGGAT
ATCGTGTTCGAGAAGAACGAGACACAGTTTGACGCCAAGGGCACCCCTTTCATCGCCGGCAAGAGAATCG
TGCCAGTGATCGAGAATCACAGATTCACCGGCAGATACCGGGACCTGTATCCTGCCAACGAGCTGATCGC
CCTGCTGGAGGAGAAGGGCATCGTGTTCAGGGATGGCTCCAACATCCTGCCAAAGCTGCTGGAGAATGAC
GATTCTCACGCCATCGACACCATGGTGGCCCTGATCCGCAGCGTGCTGCAGATGCGGAACTCCAATGCCG
CCACAGGCGAGGACTATATCAACAGCCCCGTGCGCGATCTGAATGGCGTGTGCTTCGACTCCCGGTTTCA
GAACCCAGAGTGGCCCATGGACGCCGATGCCAATGGCGCCTACCACATCGCCCTGAAGGGCCAGCTGCTG
CTGAATCACCTGAAGGAGAGCAAGGATCTGAAGCTGCAGAACGGCATCTCCAATCAGGACTGGCTGGCCT
ACATCCAGGAGCTGCGCAACAAAAGGCCGGCGGCCACGAAAAAGGCCGGCCAGGCAAAAAAGAAAAAGGG
ATCCTACCCATACGATGTTCCAGATTACGCTTATCCCTACGACGTGCCTGATTATGCATACCCATATGAT
GTCCCCGACTATGCCTAAAGCGGCCGCACTCCTCAGGTGCAGGCTGCCTATCAGAAGGTGGTGGCTGGTG
TGGCCAATGCCCTGGCTCACAAATACCACTGAGATCTTTTTCCCTCTGCCAAAAATTATGGGGACATCAT
GAAGCCCCTTGAGCATCTGACTTCTGGCTAATAAAGGAAATTTATTTTCATTGCAATAGTGTGTTGGAAT
TTTTTGTGTCTCTCACTCGGAAGGACATATGGGAGGGCAAATCATTTAAAACATCAGAATGAGTATTTGG
TTTAGAGTTTGGCAACATATGCCCATATGCTGGCTGCCATGAACAAAGGTTGGCTATAAAGAGGTCATCA
GTATATGAAACAGCCCCCTGCTGTCCATTCCTTATTCCATAGAAAAGCCTTGACTTGAGGTTAGATTTTT
TTTATATTTTGTTTTGTGTTATTTTTTTCTTTAACATCCCTAAAATTTTCCTTACATGTTTTACTAGCCA
GATTTTTCCTCCTCTCCTGACTACTCCCAGTCATAGCTGTCCCTCTTCTCTTATGGAGATCCCTCGACCT
GCAGCCCAAGCTTGGCGTAATCATGGTCATAGCTGTTTCCTGTGTGAAATTGTTATCCGCTCACAATTCC
ACACAACATACGAGCCGGAAGCATAAAGTGTAAAGCCTGGGGTGCCTAATGAGTGAGCTAACTCACATTA
ATTGCGTTGCGCTCACTGCCCGCTTTCCAGTCGGGAAACCTGTCGTGCCAGCGGATCCGCATCTCAATTA
GTCAGCAACCATAGTCCCGCCCCTAACTCCGCCCATCCCGCCCCTAACTCCGCCCAGTTCCGCCCATTCT
CCGCCCCATGGCTGACTAATTTTTTTTATTTATGCAGAGGCCGAGGCCGCCTCGGCCTCTGAGCTATTCC
AGAAGTAGTGAGGAGGCTTTTTTGGAGGCCTAGGCTTTTGCAAAAAGCTAACTTGTTTATTGCAGCTTAT
AATGGTTACAAATAAAGCAATAGCATCACAAATTTCACAAATAAAGCATTTTTTTCACTGCATTCTAGTT
GTGGTTTGTCCAAACTCATCAATGTATCTTATCATGTCTGGATCCGCTGCATTAATGAATCGGCCAACGC
GCGGGGAGAGGCGGTTTGCGTATTGGGCGCTCTTCCGCTTCCTCGCTCACTGACTCGCTGCGCTCGGTCG
TTCGGCTGCGGCGAGCGGTATCAGCTCACTCAAAGGCGGTAATACGGTTATCCACAGAATCAGGGGATAA
CGCAGGAAAGAACATGTGAGCAAAAGGCCAGCAAAAGGCCAGGAACCGTAAAAAGGCCGCGTTGCTGGCG
TTTTTCCATAGGCTCCGCCCCCCTGACGAGCATCACAAAAATCGACGCTCAAGTCAGAGGTGGCGAAACC
CGACAGGACTATAAAGATACCAGGCGTTTCCCCCTGGAAGCTCCCTCGTGCGCTCTCCTGTTCCGACCCT
GCCGCTTACCGGATACCTGTCCGCCTTTCTCCCTTCGGGAAGCGTGGCGCTTTCTCATAGCTCACGCTGT
AGGTATCTCAGTTCGGTGTAGGTCGTTCGCTCCAAGCTGGGCTGTGTGCACGAACCCCCCGTTCAGCCCG
ACCGCTGCGCCTTATCCGGTAACTATCGTCTTGAGTCCAACCCGGTAAGACACGACTTATCGCCACTGGC
AGCAGCCACTGGTAACAGGATTAGCAGAGCGAGGTATGTAGGCGGTGCTACAGAGTTCTTGAAGTGGTGG
CCTAACTACGGCTACACTAGAAGAACAGTATTTGGTATCTGCGCTCTGCTGAAGCCAGTTACCTTCGGAA
AAAGAGTTGGTAGCTCTTGATCCGGCAAACAAACCACCGCTGGTAGCGGTGGTTTTTTTGTTTGCAAGCA
GCAGATTACGCGCAGAAAAAAAGGATCTCAAGAAGATCCTTTGATCTTTTCTACGGGGTCTGACGCTCAG
TGGAACGAAAACTCACGTTAAGGGATTTTGGTCATGAGATTATCAAAAAGGATCTTCACCTAGATCCTTT
TAAATTAAAAATGAAGTTTTAAATCAATCTAAAGTATATATGAGTAAACTTGGTCTGACAGTTACCAATG
CTTAATCAGTGAGGCACCTATCTCAGCGATCTGTCTATTTCGTTCATCCATAGTTGCCTGACTCCCCGTC
GTGTAGATAACTACGATACGGGAGGGCTTACCATCTGGCCCCAGTGCTGCAATGATACCGCGAGACCCAC
GCTCACCGGCTCCAGATTTATCAGCAATAAACCAGCCAGCCGGAAGGGCCGAGCGCAGAAGTGGTCCTGC
AACTTTATCCGCCTCCATCCAGTCTATTAATTGTTGCCGGGAAGCTAGAGTAAGTAGTTCGCCAGTTAAT
AGTTTGCGCAACGTTGTTGCCATTGCTACAGGCATCGTGGTGTCACGCTCGTCGTTTGGTATGGCTTCAT
TCAGCTCCGGTTCCCAACGATCAAGGCGAGTTACATGATCCCCCATGTTGTGCAAAAAAGCGGTTAGCTC
CTTCGGTCCTCCGATCGTTGTCAGAAGTAAGTTGGCCGCAGTGTTATCACTCATGGTTATGGCAGCACTG
CATAATTCTCTTACTGTCATGCCATCCGTAAGATGCTTTTCTGTGACTGGTGAGTACTCAACCAAGTCAT
TCTGAGAATAGTGTATGCGGCGACCGAGTTGCTCTTGCCCGGCGTCAATACGGGATAATACCGCGCCACA
TAGCAGAACTTTAAAAGTGCTCATCATTGGAAAACGTTCTTCGGGGCGAAAACTCTCAAGGATCTTACCG
CTGTTGAGATCCAGTTCGATGTAACCCACTCGTGCACCCAACTGATCTTCAGCATCTTTTACTTTCACCA
GCGTTTCTGGGTGAGCAAAAACAGGAAGGCAAAATGCCGCAAAAAAGGGAATAAGGGCGACACGGAAATG
TTGAATACTCATACTCTTCCTTTTTCAATATTATTGAAGCATTTATCAGGGTTATTGTCTCATGAGCGGA
TACATATTTGAATGTATTTAGAAAAATAAACAAATAGGGGTTCCGCGCACATTTCCCCGAAAAGTGCCAC
CTG
